>Addgene plasmid #176681 | pSL1180-HR-PUbEGFP-NLS | addgene full sequence | sequence record 348634 | Addgene NGS Result
GCGCCCAATACGCAAACCGCCTCTCCCCGCGCGTTGGCCGATTCATTAATGCAGCTGGCACGACAGGTTT
CCCGACTGGAAAGCGGGCAGTGAGCGCAACGCAATTAATGTGAGTTAGCTCACTCATTAGGCACCCCAGG
CTTTACACTTTATGCTTCCGGCTCGTATGTTGTGTGGAATTGTGAGCGGATAACAATTTCACACAGGAAA
CAGCTATGACATGATTACGAATTCGAATGGCCATGGGACGTCGACCTGAGGTAATTATAACCCGGGCCCT
ATATATGGATCCAGACATGATAAGATACATTGATGAGTTTGGACAAACCACAACTAGAATGCAGTGAAAA
AAATGCTTTATTTGTGAAATTTGTGATGCTATTGCTTTATTTGTAACCATTATAAGCTGCAATAAACAAG
TTAACAACAACAATTGCATTCATTTTATGTTTCAGGTTCAGGGGGAGGTGTGGGAGGTTTTTTAAAGCAA
GTAAAACCTCTACAAATGTGGTATGGCTGATTATGATCAGTTATCTAGATCCGGTGGATCTTACGGGTCC
TCCACCTTCCGCTTTTTCTTGGGTCGAGATCTCTTGTACAGCTCGTCCATGCCGAGAGTGATCCCGGCGG
CGGTCACGAACTCCAGCAGGACCATGTGATCGCGCTTCTCGTTGGGGTCTTTGCTCAGGGCGGACTGGGT
GCTCAGGTAGTGGTTGTCGGGCAGCAGCACGGGGCCGTCGCCGATGGGGGTGTTCTGCTGGTAGTGGTCG
GCGAGCTGCACGCTGCCGTCCTCGATGTTGTGGCGGATCTTGAAGTTCACCTTGATGCCGTTCTTCTGCT
TGTCGGCCATGATATAGACGTTGTGGCTGTTGTAGTTGTACTCCAGCTTGTGCCCCAGGATGTTGCCGTC
CTCCTTGAAGTCGATGCCCTTCAGCTCGATGCGGTTCACCAGGGTGTCGCCCTCGAACTTCACCTCGGCG
CGGGTCTTGTAGTTGCCGTCGCCCTTGAAGAAGATGGTGCGCTCCTGGACGTAGCCTTCGGGCATGGCGG
ACTTGAAGAAGTCGTGCTGCTTCATGTGGTCGGGGTAGCGGCTGAAGCACTGCACGCCGTAGGTCAGGGT
GGTCACGAGGGTGGGCCAGGGCACGGGCAGCTTGCCGGTGGTGCAGATGAACTTCAGGGTCAGCTTGCCG
TAGGTGGCATCGCCCTCGCCCTCGCCGGACACGCTGAACTTGTGGCCGTTTACGTCGCCGTCCAGCTCGA
CCAGGATGGGCACCACCCCGGTGAACAGCTCCTCGCCCTTGCTCACCATGCTAGCGTTGAAATCTCTGTT
GAGCAGAAAAAGAAACGAGGAAACGCTTGAGTAATTGGTTGTGAAATGCAAACTCTCATTTGATATTGAT
TCATTGCCTTTGGCTTCGAGCACGACACGACAGGTTTTAAACTTGTTTTGCTTTGTCTGCGTTTGCAGTC
GCAGGCCAAGTGAAAAATATACACTTGAAGGTGATGACGTCACAACAACGCCCTACTTTTAAGTGAAAAA
TTAACTTGTTTTCGACTTTGAACTACGTAGTTTTGAAATTGCGTATCTTCAAGTTTTCACGATTTCCTCA
AGGTTTTTCTCGATATGTGTTAATATTACCTTAATGGGTAATTACCATCAAAATATTTATTTTAGATATG
TGACGGAGCAAATACGTTATTCTTATTATTCTAGAAATTTAATTCAATTAGTAGCGATGATTCAACGAAA
TATGATTATCGCTGTGAATCACAATTGGGTTTTATCAATGATGATGAAACTGCGTTGCAAATTTTCACTA
ATCACTCAAAGCTCAATAGTCGCCATCTTGGAAAATAGTTTGCTCATTCAAAGACAAAGGAATCATTCAC
CAAACTAGTTTTCGCTCATAGCTATAATTTCATCAATTAATTTACCTACCTTCACTAGAAGATTCCCTTC
ACCGAAATGCACTTTCACCAATTTAATAGTAATTGTCCTTTGAATAAAGCTTTGTTCACTCTGAAATTTT
CTCCTCTGGCTAATTGGATCACTCTTTTTCACTAGAGACTTCACTTCACTTGCACTGGCACTGCTTACTT
GGGCCGCGTAATGTTCACTCCACTAGGAAACGTATTCGATTGAGCTGGTTTCGCCTTTGCAGGGGCGTTT
TATAGACACTGTCGTAGTGGTGGTTGTACTTCTAGAAAATTTCAGCAATACATTCATACATATACCTCTG
TTCGGTTGGATGGCTCTATATCGATCGAATATGGGTACCATCCCTGTGTCTGAATGGACAGCAAAACGTG
CTTGTGTCTGTTAGTCGTTCATTCTGTACCTTGAACGATGCAGTTCAACTTCTGGCAAAGACGTCAATGT
ACCTACCCTTCGTGTATATGGCATAGAGAGGAAGATGTGCGAATGCCTTTTTCGATAGAGAAAGGATTTC
CTGATTTGATCGACAATTTCGGTAGCTAATCTTAGCTTCGAATGTAATCTGATAACCAAATCCAGAGAAA
AATCAGTAATTTGGGAATTTCACTTGAATCATTCTAATTGCATCATTTGCTGTATTAGTGCAGTCAGCAA
GTGACGTCAACCCTTCTAAATCGATATACTTCTGGGAAGCTTTCTTTCTTGTCTGGCTCAGCTGGTGCCA
AGGCAAATTATAATTGGATTCAATGCACAAGCTACATGTAAAGATAGCTAGCATGCGCAAATTTAAAGCG
CTGATATCAGCGCTTTAAATTTGCGCATGCTAGCTATAGTTCTAGAGGTACCGGTTGTTAACGTTAGCCG
GCTACGTATACTCCGGAATATTAATAGGCCTAGGATGCATATGGCGGCCGCCTGCAGCTGGCGCCATCGA
TACGCGTACGTCGCGACCGCGGACATGTACAGAGCTCGAGAAGTACTAGTGGCCACGTGGGCCGTGCACC
TTAAGCTTGGCACTGGCCGTCGTTTTACAACGTCGTGACTGGGAAAACCCTGGCGTTACCCAACTTAATC
GCCTTGCAGCACATCCCCCTTTCGCCAGCTGGCGTAATAGCGAAGAGGCCCGCACCGATCGCCCTTCCCA
ACAGTTGCGCAGCCTGAATGGCGAATGGCGCCTGATGCGGTATTTTCTCCTTACGCATCTGTGCGGTATT
TCACACCGCATA
[142 nt withheld, positions 3163-3304]
C
[141 nt withheld, positions 3306-3446]
CCTTTGACGTTGGAGTCCACGTTCTTT
[37 nt withheld, positions 3474-3510]
ACCCTATCTCGGGCTATTCTTTTGATTTATAAGGGATTTTGCCGATTTCGGCCTATTGGTTAAAAAATGA
GCTGATTTAACAAAAATTTAACGCGAATTTTAACAAAATATTAACGTTTACAATTTTATGGTGCACTCTC
AGTACAATCTGCTCTGATGCCGCATAGTTAAGCCAGCCCCGACACCCGCCAACACCCGCTGACGCGCCCT
GACGGGCTTGTCTGCTCCCGGCATCCGCTTACAGACAAGCTGTGACCGTCTCCGGGAGCTGCATGTGTCA
GAGGTTTTCACCGTCATCACCGAAACGCGCGAGACGAAAGGGCCTCGTGATACGCCTATTTTTATAGGTT
AATGTCATGATAATAATGGTTTCTTAGACGTCAGGTGGCACTTTTCGGGGAAATGTGCGCGGAACCCCTA
TTTGTTTATTTTTCTAAATACATTCAAATATGTATCCGCTCATGAGACAATAACCCTGATAAATGCTTCA
ATAATATTGAAAAAGGAAGAGTATGAGTATTCAACATTTCCGTGTCGCCCTTATTCCCTTTTTTGCGGCA
TTTTGCCTTCCTGTTTTTGCTCACCCAGAAACGCTGGTGAAAGTAAAAGATGCTGAAGATCAGTTGGGTG
CACGAGTGGGTTACATCGAACTGGATCTCAACAGCGGTAAGATCCTTGAGAGTTTTCGCCCCGAAGAACG
TTTTCCAATGATGAGCACTTTTAAAGTTCTGCTATGTGGCGCGGTATTATCCCGTATTGACGCCGGGCAA
GAGCAACTCGGTCGCCGCATACACTATTCTCAGAATGACTTGGTTGAGTACTCACCAGTCACAGAAAAGC
ATCTTACGGATGGCATGACAGTAAGAGAATTATGCAGTGCTGCCATAACCATGAGTGATAACACTGCGGC
CAACTTACTTCTGACAACGATCGGAGGACCGAAGGAGCTAACCGCTTTTTTGCACAACATGGGGGATCAT
GTAACTCGCCTTGATCGTTGGGAACCGGAGCTGAATGAAGCCATACCAAACGACGAGCGTGACACCACGA
TGCCTGTAGCAATGGCAACAACGTTGCGCAAACTATTAACTGGCGAACTACTTACTCTAGCTTCCCGGCA
ACAATTAATAGACTGGATGGAGGCGGATAAAGTTGCAGGACCACTTCTGCGCTCGGCCCTTCCGGCTGGC
TGGTTTATTGCTGATAAATCTGGAGCCGGTGAGCGTGGGTCTCGCGGTATCATTGCAGCACTGGGGCCAG
ATGGTAAGCCCTCCCGTATCGTAGTTATCTACACGACGGGGAGTCAGGCAACTATGGATGAACGAAATAG
ACAGATCGCTGAGATAGGTGCCTCACTGATTAAGCATTGGTAACTGTCAGACCAAGTTTACTCATATATA
CTTTAGATTGATTTAAAACTTCATTTTTAATTTAAAAGGATCTAGGTGAAGATCCTTTTTGATAATCTCA
TGACCAAAATCCCTTAACGTGAGTTTTCGTTCCACTGAGCGTCAGACCCCGTAGAAAAGATCAAAGGATC
TTCTTGAGATCCTTTTTTTCTGCGCGTAATCTGCTGCTTGCAAACAAAAAAACCACCGCTACCAGCGGTG
GTTTGTTTGCCGGATCAAGAGCTACCAACTCTTTTTCCGAAGGTAACTGGCTTCAGCAGAGCGCAGATAC
CAAATACTGTTCTTCTAGTGTAGCCGTAGTTAGGCCACCACTTCAAGAACTCTGTAGCACCGCCTACATA
CCTCGCTCTGCTAATCCTGTTACCAGTGGCTGCTGCCAGTGGCGATAAGTCGTGTCTTACCGGGTTGGAC
TCAAGACGATAGTTACCGGATAAGGCGCAGCGGTCGGGCTGAACGGGGGGTTCGTGCACACAGCCCAGCT
TGGAGCGAACGACCTACACCGAACTGAGATACCTACAGCGTGAGCTATGAGAAAGCGCCACGCTTCCCGA
AGGGAGAAAGGCGGACAGGTATCCGGTAAGCGGCAGGGTCGGAACAGGAGAGCGCACGAGGGAGCTTCCA
GGGGGAAACGCCTGGTATCTTTATAGTCCTGTCGGGTTTCGCCACCTCTGACTTGAGCGTCGATTTTTGT
GATGCTCGTCAGGGGGGCGGAGCCTATGGAAAAACGCCAGCAACGCGGCCTTTTTACGGTTCCTGGCCTT
TTGCTGGCCTTTTGCTCACATGTTCTTTCCTGCGTTATCCCCTGATTCTGTGGATAACCGTATTACCGCC
TTTGAGTGAGCTGATACCGCTCGCCGCAGCCGAACGACCGAGCGCAGCGAGTCAGTGAGCGAGGAAGCGG
AAGA
Features (pLannotate 1.2.2; 15 found; start..end, strand, type, name):
      1..93      +  CDS            lacI (fragment): lac repressor; lacI; The lac repressor binds to the lac operator to inhibit transcription in E. coli. This inhibition can be relieved by adding lactose or isopropyl-β-D-thiogalactopyranoside (IPTG).
    106..127     +  protein_bind   CAP binding site: CAP binding activates transcription in the presence of cAMP. E. coli catabolite activator protein
    142..172     +  promoter       lac promoter: promoter for the E. coli lac operon
    180..196     +  protein_bind   lac operator: The lac repressor binds to the lac operator to inhibit transcription in E. coli. This inhibition can be relieved by adding lactose or isopropyl-β-D-thiogalactopyranoside (IPTG). lac repressor encoded by lacI
    288..422     -  polyA_signal   SV40 poly(A) signal: SV40 polyadenylation signal
    445..529     -  CDS            large T antigen (fragment): large T antigen from SV40 (simian virus 40)
    593..1309    -  CDS            EGFP: EGFP is a basic (constitutively fluorescent) green fluorescent protein published in 1996, derived from Aequorea victoria. It is reported to be a rapidly-maturing weak dimer with moderate acid sensitivity.
   2951..3105    +  CDS            lacZα (fragment): LacZα fragment of β-galactosidase; lacZ fragment
   3111..3162    -  misc_feature   bom (fragment): basis of mobility region from pBR322
   3181..3561    +  rep_origin     M13 ori (sequence partly withheld): M13 bacteriophage origin of replication; arrow indicates direction of (+) strand synthesis
   3637..3686    -  misc_feature   bom (fragment): basis of mobility region from pBR322
   3788..3823    -  CDS            rop (fragment): Rop protein, which maintains plasmids at low copy number; rop
   3918..4022    +  promoter       AmpR promoter: bla
   4023..4883    +  CDS            AmpR: β-lactamase; bla; confers resistance to ampicillin, carbenicillin, and related antibiotics
   5054..5642    +  rep_origin     ori: high-copy-number ColE1/pMB1/pBR322/pUC origin of replication
