[The description below was written by a language model from this plasmid's Addgene catalogue record and pLannotate feature annotations shown in this document.]
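Description:
pSL1180-HR-PUbEGFP-NLS is an insect expression plasmid built on the pSL1180 cloning backbone. It drives nuclear-localized EGFP from the Aedes aegypti polyubiquitin promoter (AAEL003888). The record describes it as the EGFP counterpart of an earlier ECFP plasmid of the same design. In E. coli it is propagated as a high-copy plasmid from a ColE1/pUC-type origin and selected with ampicillin through the β-lactamase gene and its own promoter. The roughly 5.8 kb sequence also carries an M13 phage origin, which allows single-stranded DNA production. Remnants of the original cloning vector are present as well, including the lac promoter and operator, the CAP binding site, and fragments of lacI, lacZα, bom and rop. These remnants play no role in the mosquito expression cassette.

The payload lies on the reverse strand. The EGFP coding sequence is followed by a short fragment annotated as SV40 large T antigen, which most likely supplies the nuclear localization signal named in the plasmid title. An SV40 polyadenylation signal then terminates the transcript. The automated annotation does not label the polyubiquitin promoter. However, a long unannotated stretch lies immediately upstream of EGFP, between it and the lacZα fragment, and this is consistent with where the catalogue-stated promoter would sit. The "HR" in the name is not explained in the record.

The polyubiquitin promoter is expected to give strong, constitutive expression in mosquito cells. This makes the plasmid useful as a nuclear green fluorescent marker, for example to monitor transfection. It was deposited with work developing cell-based tools for pooled CRISPR knockout screening in mosquito cells.
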