Addgene plasmid #176681: pSL1180-HR-PUbEGFP-NLS
Purpose: Expression of nuclear localized EGFP under Ae. aegypti Polyubiquitin promoter (AAEL003888), EGFP version of pSL1180-HR-PUbECFP (Addgene #47917)
Depositing lab: Norbert Perrimon. Depositing organization: Harvard Medical School. Publication: Bioinformatic and cell-based tools for pooled CRISPR knockout screening in mosquitos. Viswanatha R, Mameli E, Rodiger J, Merckaert P, Feitosa-Suntheimer F, Colpitts TM, Mohr SE, Hu Y, Perrimon N. Nat Commun. 2021 Nov 24;12(1):6825. doi: 10.1038/s41467-021-27129-3. PubMed 34819517.
Backbone
  Vector backbone: pSL1180
  Vector type: Insect Expression
Growth in bacteria
  Bacterial resistance: Ampicillin, 100 μg/mL
  Growth temperature: 37°C
  Growth strain: DH5alpha
  Copy number: High Copy
Gene/Insert
  Gene/Insert name: EGFP (alt name: Enhanced Green Fluorescent Protein)
  Species: Ae. Aegypti, Aequorea victoria
  Promoter: Ae. aegypti poly-ubiquitin (AAEL003888)
  Cloning method: Unknown
Terms and licenses: Academic/Nonprofit Terms; Industry Terms: Not Available to Industry
Depositor comments: Please visit https://www.biorxiv.org/content/10.1101/2021.03.29.437496v2 for bioRxiv preprint.
How to cite: pSL1180-HR-PUbEGFP-NLS was a gift from Norbert Perrimon (Addgene plasmid # 176681 ; http://n2t.net/addgene:176681 ; RRID:Addgene_176681)
